Addgene plasmid #143779: TFORF1261
Purpose: Lentiviral vector for overexpressing transcription factor ORFs with unique 24-bp barcodes. Barcodes facilitate identification of transcription factors in pooled screens.
Depositing lab: Feng Zhang. Depositing organization: Broad Institute. Publication: A transcription factor atlas of directed differentiation. Joung J, Ma S, Tay T, Geiger-Schuller KR, Kirchgatterer PC, Verdine VK, Guo B, Arias-Garcia MA, Allen WE, Singh A, Kuksenko O, Abudayyeh OO, Gootenberg JS, Fu Z, Macrae RK, Buenrostro JD, Regev A, Zhang F. Cell. 2023 Jan 5;186(1):209-229.e26. doi: 10.1016/j.cell.2022.11.026. PubMed 36608654.
Backbone
  Vector backbone: pLX_TRC317
  Backbone manufacturer: Broad Institute Genetic Perturbation Platform
  Backbone size w/o insert (bp): 8264
  Vector type: Mammalian Expression, Lentiviral
  Selectable markers: Puromycin
Growth in bacteria
  Bacterial resistance: Ampicillin, 100 μg/mL
  Growth temperature: 37°C
  Growth strain: NEB Stable
  Copy number: High Copy
Gene/Insert
  Gene/Insert name: TP53
  Species: H. sapiens (human)
  Insert size (bp): 731
  Entrez Gene: TP53 (a.k.a. BCC7, BMFS5, LFS1, P53, TRP53)
  Promoter: EF1a
  Cloning method: Unknown
  Sequencing primers: 5′ GGGTGGAGACTGAAGTTAGGCCAG; 3′ CACATAGCGTAAAAGGAGCAACATAG
Terms and licenses: Academic/Nonprofit Terms; Industry Terms: Not Available to Industry
Depositor comments: NM_001126116,ENST00000510385 . The transcription factor ORF portion of this plasmid was synthesized by Genewiz. Please test multiple small colonies in case of plasmid recombination. To make this collection available in a timely manner, a portion of this collection was not fully sequenced by Addgene. If an Addgene verified full plasmid sequence is not available, please contact us prior to placing an order to request the full sequence.
How to cite: TFORF1261 was a gift from Feng Zhang (Addgene plasmid # 143779 ; http://n2t.net/addgene:143779 ; RRID:Addgene_143779)
