[The description below was written by a language model from this plasmid's Addgene catalogue record and pLannotate feature annotations shown in this document.]
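Description:
TFORF1261 is a third-generation-style, self-inactivating lentiviral expression plasmid built on the pLX_TRC317 backbone. It belongs to a barcoded human transcription factor ORF collection intended for overexpression and pooled screening. It is propagated in E. coli through a high-copy ColE1/pUC-type origin with ampicillin resistance (AmpR under its own bla promoter). It also retains an f1 origin and remnants of a lac/lacZα cloning region flanked by T7 and T3 promoters. The depositor warns that the plasmid can recombine, a common problem with LTR-containing vectors.

The viral genome is transcribed from an RSV promoter fused to a truncated HIV-1 5' LTR. This is followed by the Ψ packaging signal with a partial gag sequence, the Rev response element for Rev-dependent nuclear export, and a central polypurine tract that aids nuclear import of the reverse-transcribed genome. An SV40 early promoter/origin segment drives puromycin N-acetyltransferase for selection of transduced mammalian cells. Downstream, the human EF-1α promoter drives the TP53 insert. The record lists the insert as 731 bp and ties it to a specific transcript isoform, so it is evidently a short p53 isoform rather than the canonical full-length protein; the annotation accordingly matches only a fragment of p53. The purpose statement says each ORF carries a unique 24-bp barcode for identifying the factor in pooled screens, but the feature table does not annotate the barcode. A WPRE boosts transcript expression, and the ΔU3 3' LTR renders the integrated provirus self-inactivating, with an SV40 poly(A) signal beyond it. The short U6, small t antigen and lacI hits are probably incidental backbone fragments.
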