Features (pLannotate 1.2.2; 31 found; start..end, strand, type, name):
      5..231     +  promoter       RSV promoter: Rous sarcoma virus enhancer/promoter
    232..412     +  LTR            5' LTR (truncated): truncated 5' long terminal repeat (LTR) from HIV-1
    459..584     +  misc_feature   HIV-1 Ψ: packaging signal of human immunodeficiency virus type 1
    568..931     +  CDS            HIV-1 gag (fragment): gag protein from human immunodeficiency virus 1; gag
   1077..1310    +  misc_feature   RRE: The Rev response element (RRE) of HIV-1 allows for Rev-dependent mRNA export from the nucleus to the cytoplasm.
   1687..1713    +  CDS            Rev (fragment): human immunodeficiency virus 1 (HIV-1) Rev protein; rev; enhances nuclear export of unspliced and incompletely spliced viral mRNAs
   1720..1743    +  promoter       SV40 promoter (fragment): SV40 early promoter
   1744..1815    +  promoter       SV40 promoter (fragment): SV40 enhancer and early promoter
   1839..1974    +  rep_origin     SV40 ori: SV40 origin of replication
   2020..2616    +  CDS            PuroR (fragment): puromycin N-acetyltransferase; pac from Streptomyces; confers resistance to puromycin
   2665..2782    +  misc_feature   cPPT/CTS: central polypurine tract and central termination sequence of HIV-1
   2847..2913    +  CDS            small t antigen (fragment): SV40 (simian virus 40) small t antigen
   2920..4098    +  promoter       EF-1α promoter: strong constitutive promoter for human elongation factor EF-1α
   4115..4711    +  CDS            p53 (fragment): human tumor suppressor protein that is often mutated in cancers; Homo sapiens TP53; responds to cellular stresses to regulate the expression of target genes
   4757..4810    +  promoter       U6 promoter (fragment): RNA polymerase III promoter for human U6 snRNA
   4852..5440    +  misc_feature   WPRE: woodchuck hepatitis virus posttranscriptional regulatory element
   5491..5510    +  misc_feature   cPPT/CTS (fragment): central polypurine tract and central termination sequence of HIV-1
   5512..5745    +  LTR            3' LTR (ΔU3): self-inactivating 3' long terminal repeat (LTR) from HIV-1
   5823..5944    +  polyA_signal   SV40 poly(A) signal: SV40 polyadenylation signal
   5984..6119    +  rep_origin     SV40 ori: SV40 origin of replication
   6140..6158    -  promoter       T7 promoter: promoter for bacteriophage T7 RNA polymerase
   6166..6321    +  CDS            lacZα (fragment): LacZα fragment of β-galactosidase; lacZ fragment
   6326..6754    +  rep_origin     f1 ori (sequence partly withheld): f1 bacteriophage origin of replication; arrow indicates direction of (+) strand synthesis
   6807..6911    +  promoter       AmpR promoter: bla
   6912..7772    +  CDS            AmpR: β-lactamase; bla; confers resistance to ampicillin, carbenicillin, and related antibiotics
   7943..8531    +  rep_origin     ori: high-copy-number ColE1/pMB1/pBR322/pUC origin of replication
   8714..8806    +  CDS            lacI (fragment): lac repressor; lacI; The lac repressor binds to the lac operator to inhibit transcription in E. coli. This inhibition can be relieved by adding lactose or isopropyl-β-D-thiogalactopyranoside (IPTG).
   8819..8840    +  protein_bind   CAP binding site: CAP binding activates transcription in the presence of cAMP. E. coli catabolite activator protein
   8855..8885    +  promoter       lac promoter: promoter for the E. coli lac operon
   8893..8909    +  protein_bind   lac operator: The lac repressor binds to the lac operator to inhibit transcription in E. coli. This inhibition can be relieved by adding lactose or isopropyl-β-D-thiogalactopyranoside (IPTG). lac repressor encoded by lacI
   8954..8972    +  promoter       T3 promoter: promoter for bacteriophage T3 RNA polymerase
>Addgene plasmid #143779 | TFORF1261 | addgene full sequence | sequence record 396237 | Addgene NGS Result
TTAATGTAGTCTTATGCAATACTCTTGTAGTCTTGCAACATGGTAACGATGAGTTAGCAACATGCCTTAC
AAGGAGAGAAAAAGCACCGTGCATGCCGATTGGTGGAAGTAAGGTGGTACGATCGTGCCTTATTAGGAAG
GCAACAGACGGGTCTGACATGGATTGGACGAACCACTGAATTGCCGCATTGCAGAGATATTGTATTTAAG
TGCCTAGCTCGATACATAAACGGGTCTCTCTGGTTAGACCAGATCTGAGCCTGGGAGCTCTCTGGCTAAC
TAGGGAACCCACTGCTTAAGCCTCAATAAAGCTTGCCTTGAGTGCTTCAAGTAGTGTGTGCCCGTCTGTT
GTGTGACTCTGGTAACTAGAGATCCCTCAGACCCTTTTAGTCAGTGTGGAAAATCTCTAGCAGTGGCGCC
CGAACAGGGACTTGAAAGCGAAAGGGAAACCAGAGGAGCTCTCTCGACGCAGGACTCGGCTTGCTGAAGC
GCGCACGGCAAGAGGCGAGGGGCGGCGACTGGTGAGTACGCCAAAAATTTTGACTAGCGGAGGCTAGAAG
GAGAGAGATGGGTGCGAGAGCGTCAGTATTAAGCGGGGGAGAATTAGATCGCGATGGGAAAAAATTCGGT
TAAGGCCAGGGGGAAAGAAAAAATATAAATTAAAACATATAGTATGGGCAAGCAGGGAGCTAGAACGATT
CGCAGTTAATCCTGGCCTGTTAGAAACATCAGAAGGCTGTAGACAAATACTGGGACAGCTACAACCATCC
CTTCAGACAGGATCAGAAGAACTTAGATCATTATATAATACAGTAGCAACCCTCTATTGTGTGCATCAAA
GGATAGAGATAAAAGACACCAAGGAAGCTTTAGACAAGATAGAGGAAGAGCAAAACAAAAGTAAGACCAC
CGCACAGCAAGCGGCCGCTGATCTTCAGACCTGGAGGAGGAGATATGAGGGACAATTGGAGAAGTGAATT
ATATAAATATAAAGTAGTAAAAATTGAACCATTAGGAGTAGCACCCACCAAGGCAAAGAGAAGAGTGGTG
CAGAGAGAAAAAAGAGCAGTGGGAATAGGAGCTTTGTTCCTTGGGTTCTTGGGAGCAGCAGGAAGCACTA
TGGGCGCAGCGTCAATGACGCTGACGGTACAGGCCAGACAATTATTGTCTGGTATAGTGCAGCAGCAGAA
CAATTTGCTGAGGGCTATTGAGGCGCAACAGCATCTGTTGCAACTCACAGTCTGGGGCATCAAGCAGCTC
CAGGCAAGAATCCTGGCTGTGGAAAGATACCTAAAGGATCAACAGCTCCTGGGGATTTGGGGTTGCTCTG
GAAAACTCATTTGCACCACTGCTGTGCCTTGGAATGCTAGTTGGAGTAATAAATCTCTGGAACAGATTTG
GAATCACACGACCTGGATGGAGTGGGACAGAGAAATTAACAATTACACAAGCTTAATACACTCCTTAATT
GAAGAATCGCAAAACCAGCAAGAAAAGAATGAACAAGAATTATTGGAATTAGATAAATGGGCAAGTTTGT
GGAATTGGTTTAACATAACAAATTGGCTGTGGTATATAAAATTATTCATAATGATAGTAGGAGGCTTGGT
AGGTTTAAGAATAGTTTTTGCTGTACTTTCTATAGTGAATAGAGTTAGGCAGGGATATTCACCATTATCG
TTTCAGACCCACCTCCCAACCCCGAGGGGACCCATGCATTGCATCTCAATTAGTCAGCAACCAGGTGTGG
AAAGTCCCCAGGCTCCCCAGCAGGCAGAAGTATGCAAAGCATGCGTCTCAATTAGTCAGCAACCATAGTC
CCGCCCCTAACTCCGCCCATCCCGCCCCTAACTCCGCCCAGTTCCGCCCATTCTCCGCCCCATGGCTGAC
TAATTTTTTTTATTTATGCAGAGGCCGAGGCCGCCTCGGCCTCTGAGCTATTCCAGAAGTAGTGAGGAGG
CTTTTTTGGAGGCCTAGGCTTTTGCAAAAAGCTTTCTAGAGGTACCACCGGAGCTTACCATGACCGAGTA
CAAGCCCACGGTGCGCCTCGCCACCCGCGACGACGTCCCCAGGGCCGTACGCACCCTCGCCGCCGCGTTC
GCCGACTACCCCGCCACGCGCCACACCGTCGATCCGGACCGCCACATCGAGCGGGTCACCGAGCTGCAAG
AACTCTTCCTCACGCGCGTCGGGCTCGACATCGGCAAGGTGTGGGTCGCGGACGACGGCGCCGCCGTGGC
GGTCTGGACCACGCCGGAGAGCGTCGAAGCGGGGGCGGTGTTCGCCGAGATCGGCCCGCGCATGGCCGAG
TTGAGCGGTTCCCGGCTGGCCGCGCAGCAACAGATGGAAGGCCTCCTGGCGCCGCACCGGCCCAAGGAGC
CCGCGTGGTTCCTGGCCACCGTCGGCGTCTCGCCCGACCACCAGGGCAAGGGTCTGGGCAGCGCCGTCGT
GCTCCCCGGAGTGGAGGCGGCCGAGCGCGCCGGGGTGCCCGCCTTCCTGGAGACCTCCGCGCCCCGCAAC
CTCCCCTTCTACGAGCGGCTCGGCTTCACCGTCACCGCCGACGTCGAGGTGCCCGAAGGACCGCGCACCT
GGTGCATGACCCGCAAGCCCGGTGCCAGTTAACGAATTCTAGATCTTGAGACAAATGGCAGTATTCATCC
ACAATTTTAAAAGAAAAGGGGGGATTGGGGGGTACAGTGCAGGGGAAAGAATAGTAGACATAATAGCAAC
AGACATACAAACTAAAGAATTACAAAAACAAATTACAAAAATTCAAAATTTTCGGGTTTATTACAGGGAC
AGCAGAGATCCACTTTGGCGCCGGCTCGAGGCCTGCAGGTGCAAAGATGGATAAAGTTTTAAACAGAGAG
GAATCTTTGCAGCTAATGGACCTTCTAGGTCTTGAAAGGAGTGGGAATTGGCTCCGGTGCCCGTCAGTGG
GCAGAGCGCACATCGCCCACAGTCCCCGAGAAGTTGGGGGGAGGGGTCGGCAATTGAACCGGTGCCTAGA
GAAGGTGGCGCGGGGTAAACTGGGAAAGTGATGTCGTGTACTGGCTCCGCCTTTTTCCCGAGGGTGGGGG
AGAACCGTATATAAGTGCAGTAGTCGCCGTGAACGTTCTTTTTCGCAACGGGTTTGCCGCCAGAACACAG
GTAAGTGCCGTGTGTGGTTCCCGCGGGCCTGGCCTCTTTACGGGTTATGGCCCTTGCGTGCCTTGAATTA
CTTCCACCTGGCTGCAGTACGTGATTCTTGATCCCGAGCTTCGGGTTGGAAGTGGGTGGGAGAGTTCGAG
GCCTTGCGCTTAAGGAGCCCCTTCGCCTCGTGCTTGAGTTGAGGCCTGGCCTGGGCGCTGGGGCCGCCGC
GTGCGAATCTGGTGGCACCTTCGCGCCTGTCTCGCTGCTTTCGATAAGTCTCTAGCCATTTAAAATTTTT
GATGACCTGCTGCGACGCTTTTTTTCTGGCAAGATAGTCTTGTAAATGCGGGCCAAGATCTGCACACTGG
TATTTCGGTTTTTGGGGCCGCGGGCGGCGACGGGGCCCGTGCGTCCCAGCGCACATGTTCGGCGAGGCGG
GGCCTGCGAGCGCGGCCACCGAGAATCGGACGGGGGTAGTCTCAAGCTGGCCGGCCTGCTCTGGTGCCTG
GCCTCGCGCCGCCGTGTATCGCCCCGCCCTGGGCGGCAAGGCTGGCCCGGTCGGCACCAGTTGCGTGAGC
GGAAAGATGGCCGCTTCCCGGCCCTGCTGCAGGGAGCTCAAAATGGAGGACGCGGCGCTCGGGAGAGCGG
GCGGGTGAGTCACCCACACAAAGGAAAAGGGCCTTTCCGTCCTCAGCCGTCGCTTCATGTGACTCCACGG
AGTACCGGGCGCCGTCCAGGCACCTCGATTAGTTCTCGAGCTTTTGGAGTACGTCGTCTTTAGGTTGGGG
GGAGGGGTTTTATGCGATGGAGTTTCCCCACACTGAGTGGGTGGAGACTGAAGTTAGGCCAGCTTGGCAC
TTGATGTAATTCTCCTTGGAATTTGCCCTTTTTGAGTTTGGATCTTGGTTCATTCTCAAGCCTCAGACAG
TGGTTCAAAGTTTTTTTCTTCCATTTCAGGTGTCGTGAGGCTAGCACCGCCACCATGTTTTGCCAACTGG
CCAAGACCTGCCCTGTGCAGCTGTGGGTTGATTCCACACCCCCGCCCGGCACCCGCGTCCGCGCCATGGC
CATCTACAAGCAGTCACAGCACATGACGGAGGTTGTGAGGCGCTGCCCCCACCATGAGCGCTGCTCAGAT
AGCGATGGTCTGGCCCCTCCTCAGCATCTTATCCGAGTGGAAGGAAATTTGCGTGTGGAGTATTTGGATG
ACAGAAACACTTTTCGACATAGTGTGGTGGTGCCCTATGAGCCGCCTGAGGTTGGCTCTGACTGTACCAC
CATCCACTACAACTACATGTGTAACAGTTCCTGCATGGGCGGCATGAACCGGAGGCCCATCCTCACCATC
ATCACACTGGAAGACTCCAGTGGTAATCTACTGGGACGGAACAGCTTTGAGGTGCGTGTTTGTGCCTGTC
CTGGGAGAGACCGGCGCACAGAGGAAGAGAATCTCCGCAAGAAAGGGGAGCCTCACCACGAGCTGCCCCC
AGGGAGCACTAAGCGAGCACTGCCCAACAACACCAGCTCCTCTCCCCAGCCAAAGAAGAAACCACTGGAT
GGAGAATATTTCACCCTTCAGGACCAGACCAGCTTTCAAAAAGAAAATTGTTAGTAATGAACTAGTCCGT
AACTTGAAAGTATTTCGATTTCTTGGCTTTATATATCTTGTGGAAAGGACGACGCTGGATCCAACCCAAC
AGTGGAACGCGTTAAGTCGACAATCAACCTCTGGATTACAAAATTTGTGAAAGATTGACTGGTATTCTTA
ACTATGTTGCTCCTTTTACGCTATGTGGATACGCTGCTTTAATGCCTTTGTATCATGCTATTGCTTCCCG
TATGGCTTTCATTTTCTCCTCCTTGTATAAATCCTGGTTGCTGTCTCTTTATGAGGAGTTGTGGCCCGTT
GTCAGGCAACGTGGCGTGGTGTGCACTGTGTTTGCTGACGCAACCCCCACTGGTTGGGGCATTGCCACCA
CCTGTCAGCTCCTTTCCGGGACTTTCGCTTTCCCCCTCCCTATTGCCACGGCGGAACTCATCGCCGCCTG
CCTTGCCCGCTGCTGGACAGGGGCTCGGCTGTTGGGCACTGACAATTCCGTGGTGTTGTCGGGGAAATCA
TCGTCCTTTCCTTGGCTGCTCGCCTGTGTTGCCACCTGGATTCTGCGCGGGACGTCCTTCTGCTACGTCC
CTTCGGCCCTCAATCCAGCGGACCTTCCTTCCCGCGGCCTGCTGCCGGCTCTGCGGCCTCTTCCGCGTCT
TCGCCTTCGCCCTCAGACGAGTCGGATCTCCCTTTGGGCCGCCTCCCCGCGTCGACTTTAAGACCAATGA
CTTACAAGGCAGCTGTAGATCTTAGCCACTTTTTAAAAGAAAAGGGGGGACTGGAAGGGCTAATTCACTC
CCAACGAAGACAAGATCTGCTTTTTGCTTGTACTGGGTCTCTCTGGTTAGACCAGATCTGAGCCTGGGAG
CTCTCTGGCTAACTAGGGAACCCACTGCTTAAGCCTCAATAAAGCTTGCCTTGAGTGCTTCAAGTAGTGT
GTGCCCGTCTGTTGTGTGACTCTGGTAACTAGAGATCCCTCAGACCCTTTTAGTCAGTGTGGAAAATCTC
TAGCAGTACGTATAGTAGTTCATGTCATCTTATTATTCAGTATTTATAACTTGCAAAGAAATGAATATCA
GAGAGTGAGAGGAACTTGTTTATTGCAGCTTATAATGGTTACAAATAAAGCAATAGCATCACAAATTTCA
CAAATAAAGCATTTTTTTCACTGCATTCTAGTTGTGGTTTGTCCAAACTCATCAATGTATCTTATCATGT
CTGGCTCTAGCTATCCCGCCCCTAACTCCGCCCATCCCGCCCCTAACTCCGCCCAGTTCCGCCCATTCTC
CGCCCCATGGCTGACTAATTTTTTTTATTTATGCAGAGGCCGAGGCCGCCTCGGCCTCTGAGCTATTCCA
GAAGTAGTGAGGAGGCTTTTTTGGAGGCCTAGGGACGTACCCAATTCGCCCTATAGTGAGTCGTATTACG
CGCGCTCACTGGCCGTCGTTTTACAACGTCGTGACTGGGAAAACCCTGGCGTTACCCAACTTAATCGCCT
TGCAGCACATCCCCCTTTCGCCAGCTGGCGTAATAGCGAAGAGGCCCGCACCGATCGCCCTTCCCAACAG
TTGCGCAGCCTGAATGGCGAATGGG
[124 nt withheld, positions 6326-6449]
C
[91 nt withheld, positions 6451-6541]
A
[49 nt withheld, positions 6543-6591]
CCTTTGACGTTGGAGTCCACGTTCTTT
[37 nt withheld, positions 6619-6655]
ACCCTATCTCGGTCTATTCTTTTGATTTATAAGGGATTTTGCCGATTTCGGCCTATTGGTTAAAAAATGA
GCTGATTTAACAAAAATTTAACGCGAATTTTAACAAAATATTAACGCTTACAATTTAGGTGGCACTTTTC
GGGGAAATGTGCGCGGAACCCCTATTTGTTTATTTTTCTAAATACATTCAAATATGTATCCGCTCATGAG
ACAATAACCCTGATAAATGCTTCAATAATATTGAAAAAGGAAGAGTATGAGTATTCAACATTTCCGTGTC
GCCCTTATTCCCTTTTTTGCGGCATTTTGCCTTCCTGTTTTTGCTCACCCAGAAACGCTGGTGAAAGTAA
AAGATGCTGAAGATCAGTTGGGTGCACGAGTGGGTTACATCGAACTGGATCTCAACAGCGGTAAGATCCT
TGAGAGTTTTCGCCCCGAAGAACGTTTTCCAATGATGAGCACTTTTAAAGTTCTGCTATGTGGCGCGGTA
TTATCCCGTATTGACGCCGGGCAAGAGCAACTCGGTCGCCGCATACACTATTCTCAGAATGACTTGGTTG
AGTACTCACCAGTCACAGAAAAGCATCTTACGGATGGCATGACAGTAAGAGAATTATGCAGTGCTGCCAT
AACCATGAGTGATAACACTGCGGCCAACTTACTTCTGACAACGATCGGAGGACCGAAGGAGCTAACCGCT
TTTTTGCACAACATGGGGGATCATGTAACTCGCCTTGATCGTTGGGAACCGGAGCTGAATGAAGCCATAC
CAAACGACGAGCGTGACACCACGATGCCTGTAGCAATGGCAACAACGTTGCGCAAACTATTAACTGGCGA
ACTACTTACTCTAGCTTCCCGGCAACAATTAATAGACTGGATGGAGGCGGATAAAGTTGCAGGACCACTT
CTGCGCTCGGCCCTTCCGGCTGGCTGGTTTATTGCTGATAAATCTGGAGCCGGTGAGCGTGGGTCTCGCG
GTATCATTGCAGCACTGGGGCCAGATGGTAAGCCCTCCCGTATCGTAGTTATCTACACGACGGGGAGTCA
GGCAACTATGGATGAACGAAATAGACAGATCGCTGAGATAGGTGCCTCACTGATTAAGCATTGGTAACTG
TCAGACCAAGTTTACTCATATATACTTTAGATTGATTTAAAACTTCATTTTTAATTTAAAAGGATCTAGG
TGAAGATCCTTTTTGATAATCTCATGACCAAAATCCCTTAACGTGAGTTTTCGTTCCACTGAGCGTCAGA
CCCCGTAGAAAAGATCAAAGGATCTTCTTGAGATCCTTTTTTTCTGCGCGTAATCTGCTGCTTGCAAACA
AAAAAACCACCGCTACCAGCGGTGGTTTGTTTGCCGGATCAAGAGCTACCAACTCTTTTTCCGAAGGTAA
CTGGCTTCAGCAGAGCGCAGATACCAAATACTGTTCTTCTAGTGTAGCCGTAGTTAGGCCACCACTTCAA
GAACTCTGTAGCACCGCCTACATACCTCGCTCTGCTAATCCTGTTACCAGTGGCTGCTGCCAGTGGCGAT
AAGTCGTGTCTTACCGGGTTGGACTCAAGACGATAGTTACCGGATAAGGCGCAGCGGTCGGGCTGAACGG
GGGGTTCGTGCACACAGCCCAGCTTGGAGCGAACGACCTACACCGAACTGAGATACCTACAGCGTGAGCT
ATGAGAAAGCGCCACGCTTCCCGAAGGGAGAAAGGCGGACAGGTATCCGGTAAGCGGCAGGGTCGGAACA
GGAGAGCGCACGAGGGAGCTTCCAGGGGGAAACGCCTGGTATCTTTATAGTCCTGTCGGGTTTCGCCACC
TCTGACTTGAGCGTCGATTTTTGTGATGCTCGTCAGGGGGGCGGAGCCTATGGAAAAACGCCAGCAACGC
GGCCTTTTTACGGTTCCTGGCCTTTTGCTGGCCTTTTGCTCACATGTTCTTTCCTGCGTTATCCCCTGAT
TCTGTGGATAACCGTATTACCGCCTTTGAGTGAGCTGATACCGCTCGCCGCAGCCGAACGACCGAGCGCA
GCGAGTCAGTGAGCGAGGAAGCGGAAGAGCGCCCAATACGCAAACCGCCTCTCCCCGCGCGTTGGCCGAT
TCATTAATGCAGCTGGCACGACAGGTTTCCCGACTGGAAAGCGGGCAGTGAGCGCAACGCAATTAATGTG
AGTTAGCTCACTCATTAGGCACCCCAGGCTTTACACTTTATGCTTCCGGCTCGTATGTTGTGTGGAATTG
TGAGCGGATAACAATTTCACACAGGAAACAGCTATGACCATGATTACGCCAAGCGCGCAATTAACCCTCA
CTAAAGGGAACAAAAGCTGGAGCTGCAAGC
