>Addgene plasmid #143779 | TFORF1261 | depositor partial sequence | sequence record 283464 | Insert
ACCGCCACCATGTTTTGCCAACTGGCCAAGACCTGCCCTGTGCAGCTGTGGGTTGATTCCACACCCCCGC
CCGGCACCCGCGTCCGCGCCATGGCCATCTACAAGCAGTCACAGCACATGACGGAGGTTGTGAGGCGCTG
CCCCCACCATGAGCGCTGCTCAGATAGCGATGGTCTGGCCCCTCCTCAGCATCTTATCCGAGTGGAAGGA
AATTTGCGTGTGGAGTATTTGGATGACAGAAACACTTTTCGACATAGTGTGGTGGTGCCCTATGAGCCGC
CTGAGGTTGGCTCTGACTGTACCACCATCCACTACAACTACATGTGTAACAGTTCCTGCATGGGCGGCAT
GAACCGGAGGCCCATCCTCACCATCATCACACTGGAAGACTCCAGTGGTAATCTACTGGGACGGAACAGC
TTTGAGGTGCGTGTTTGTGCCTGTCCTGGGAGAGACCGGCGCACAGAGGAAGAGAATCTCCGCAAGAAAG
GGGAGCCTCACCACGAGCTGCCCCCAGGGAGCACTAAGCGAGCACTGCCCAACAACACCAGCTCCTCTCC
CCAGCCAAAGAAGAAACCACTGGATGGAGAATATTTCACCCTTCAGGACCAGACCAGCTTTCAAAAAGAA
AATTGTTAGTAATGAACTAGTCCGTAACTTGAAAGTATTTCGATTTCTTGGCTTTATATATCTTGTGGAA
AGGACGACGCTGGATCCAACCCAACAGTGGA
