>Addgene plasmid #143779 | TFORF1261 | depositor partial sequence | sequence record 283465 | Barcode
CGCTGGATCCAACCCAACAGTGGA
